>Addgene plasmid #212197 | CUP1-∆ssCPY*-mGFP | addgene full sequence | sequence record 450955 | Addgene NGS Result
AACGACGGCCAGTGAATTGTAATACGACTCACTATAGGGCGAATTGGAGCTCCACCGCGGTGGCGGCCGC
ATGTTCATGTATGTATCTGTATTTAAAACACTTTTGTATTATTTTTCCTCATATATGTGTATAGGTTTAT
ACGGATGATTTAATTATTACTTCACCACCCTTTATTTCAGGCTGATATCTTAGCCTTGTTACTAGTTAGA
AAAAGACATTTTTGCTGTCAGTCACTGTCAAGAGATTCTTTTGCTGGCATTTCTTCTAGAAGCAAAAAGA
GCGATGCGTCTTTTCCGCTGAACCGTTCCAGCAAAAAAGACTACCAACGCAATATGGATTGTCAGAATCA
TATAAAAGAGAAGCAAATAACTCCTTGTCTTGTGTCAATTGCATTATAATATCTTCTTGTTAGTGCAATA
TCATATAGAAGTCATCGAAATAGATATTAAGAAAAACAAACTGTAACGAATTCATGATCTCATTGCAAAG
ACCGTTGGGTCTAGATAAGGACGTTTTGCTGCAAGCTGCGGAAAAATTTGGTTTGGACCTCGACCTGGAT
CATCTCTTGAAGGAGTTGGACTCCAATGTATTGGACGCTTGGGCCCAAATAGAGCATTTGTACCCAAACC
AGGTTATGAGCCTTGAAACTTCCACTAAGCCAAAATTCCCTGAAGCAATCAAAACGAAGAAAGACTGGGA
CTTTGTGGTCAAGAATGACGCAATTGAAAACTATCAGCTTCGTGTCAACAAGATTAAGGACCCTAAAATC
CTGGGCATTGACCCAAATGTCACACAGTACACGGGTTACTTGGATGTGGAAGACGAGGACAAGCATTTCT
TCTTTTGGACTTTTGAAAGTAGAAACGATCCTGCAAAGGATCCGGTCATCCTTTGGTTGAACGGGGGTCC
AGGTTGTTCTTCACTAACCGGGCTGTTCTTTGAATTAGGACCCTCATCCATTGGACCTGATTTGAAACCC
ATCGGGAACCCTTACTCTTGGAACAGCAATGCCACCGTGATCTTCCTTGACCAGCCTGTCAACGTTGGGT
TCTCGTATTCCGGGTCCTCAGGTGTTTCCAACACTGTCGCCGCTGGTAAGGATGTCTATAACTTCTTGGA
GTTGTTCTTCGATCAGTTCCCTGAATACGTCAACAAGGGCCAAGATTTCCACATCGCTAGGGAATCCTAC
GCCGGCCATTACATCCCTGTTTTTGCCTCTGAAATTTTGTCTCACAAGGACAGAAACTTCAACTTAACCT
CCGTCTTGATCGGAAATGGCCTCACTGACCCATTGACTCAGTATAACTATTACGAACCAATGGCCTGTGG
TGAAGGTGGCGAACCATCTGTTTTGCCCTCGGAGGAATGCTCTGCTATGGAAGACTCTTTGGAACGTTGT
TTGGGCTTGATCGAGTCGTGCTATGACTCGCAATCCGTCTGGTCCTGTGTTCCAGCTACCATTTATTGTA
ATAACGCCCAATTGGCTCCTTACCAACGTACCGGCAGAAACGTTTACGATATCAGGAAGGATTGTGAAGG
TGGCAATTTGTGCTACCCAACGTTACAAGATATCGACGACTACTTAAACCAGGACTACGTCAAAGAAGCT
GTCGGTGCGGAGGTTGACCACTACGAATCCTGTAACTTCGATATCAACAGAAATTTCCTGTTTGCGGGTG
ATTGGATGAAGCCTTACCACACCGCCGTAACAGATCTTTTGAATCAAGACCTACCCATTCTGGTATATGC
AGGCGATAAAGATTTCATCTGTAACTGGTTGGGTAATAAGGCGTGGACGGATGTCTTGCCATGGAAGTAC
GACGAAGAATTTGCAAGCCAAAAAGTACGTAACTGGACTGCTTCTATCACCGACGAGGTCGCTGGTGAAG
TCAAATCCTACAAGCACTTCACCTATTTGAGAGTCTTCAATGGTGGCCACATGGTTCCATTTGACGTCCC
TGAAAACGCCTTAAGTATGGTTAACGAATGGATCCACGGTGGTTTCTCCTTACTCGAGATGAGTAAAGGA
GAAGAACTTTTCACTGGAGTTGTCCCAATTCTTGTTGAATTAGATGGTGATGTTAATGGGCACAAATTTT
CTGTCAGTGGAGAGGGTGAAGGTGATGCAACATACGGAAAACTTACCCTTAAATTTATTTGCACTACTGG
AAAACTACCTGTTCCATGGCCAACACTTGTCACTACTTTCGGTTATGGTGTTCAATGCTTTGCGAGATAC
CCAGATCATATGAAACAGCATGACTTTTTCAAGAGTGCCATGCCCGAAGGTTATGTACAGGAAAGAACTA
TATTTTTCAAAGATGACGGGAACTACAAGACACGTGCTGAAGTCAAGTTTGAAGGTGATACCCTTGTTAA
TAGAATCGAGTTAAAAGGTATTGATTTTAAAGAAGATGGAAACATTCTTGGACACAAATTGGAATACAAC
TATAACTCACACAATGTATACATCATGGCAGACAAACAAAAGAATGGAATCAAAGTTAACTTCAAAATTA
GACACAACATTGAAGATGGAAGCGTTCAACTAGCAGACCATTATCAACAAAATACTCCAATTGGCGATGG
CCCTGTCCTTTTACCAGACAACCATTACCTGTCCACACAATCTAAACTTTCGAAAGATCCCAACGAAAAG
AGAGACCACATGGTCCTTCTTGAGTTTGTAACAGCTGCTGGGATTACACATGGCATGGATGAACTATACA
AATAAAAGCTTTGCCATAGAATATCTGGATCCGGTACCGGGTTGAAGAAGGAAAAAGACAGAAACGACTT
AATTACCTACTTGAAAAAAGCCTGTGAGTAAACAGGCCCCTTTTCCTTTGTCGATATCATGTAATTAGTT
ATGTCACGCTTACATTCACGCCCTCCCCCCACATCCGCTCTAACCGAAAAGGAAGGAGTTAGACAACCTG
AAGTCTAGGTCCCTATTTATTTTTTTATAGTTATGTTAGTATTAAGAACGTTATTTATATTTCAAATTTT
TCTTTTTTTTCTGTACAAACGCGTGTACGGTACCCAGCTTTTGTTCCCTTTAGTGAGGGTTAATTCCGAG
CTTGGCGTAATCATGGTCATAGCTGTTTCCTGTGTGAAATTGTTATCCGCTCACAATTCCACACAACATA
CGAGCCGGAAGCATAAAGTGTAAAGCCTGGGGTGCCTAATGAGTGAGCTAACTCACATTAATTGCGTTGC
GCTCACTGCCCGCTTTCCAGTCGGGAAACCTGTCGTGCCAGCTGCATTAATGAATCGGCCAACGCGCGGG
GAGAGGCGGTTTGCGTATTGGGCGCTCTTCCGCTTCCTCGCTCACTGACTCGCTGCGCTCGGTCGTTCGG
CTGCGGCGAGCGGTATCAGCTCACTCAAAGGCGGTAATACGGTTATCCACAGAATCAGGGGATAACGCAG
GAAAGAACATGTGAGCAAAAGGCCAGCAAAAGGCCAGGAACCGTAAAAAGGCCGCGTTGCTGGCGTTTTT
CCATAGGCTCCGCCCCCCTGACGAGCATCACAAAAATCGACGCTCAAGTCAGAGGTGGCGAAACCCGACA
GGACTATAAAGATACCAGGCGTTTCCCCCTGGAAGCTCCCTCGTGCGCTCTCCTGTTCCGACCCTGCCGC
TTACCGGATACCTGTCCGCCTTTCTCCCTTCGGGAAGCGTGGCGCTTTCTCATAGCTCACGCTGTAGGTA
TCTCAGTTCGGTGTAGGTCGTTCGCTCCAAGCTGGGCTGTGTGCACGAACCCCCCGTTCAGCCCGACCGC
TGCGCCTTATCCGGTAACTATCGTCTTGAGTCCAACCCGGTAAGACACGACTTATCGCCACTGGCAGCAG
CCACTGGTAACAGGATTAGCAGAGCGAGGTATGTAGGCGGTGCTACAGAGTTCTTGAAGTGGTGGCCTAA
CTACGGCTACACTAGAAGAACAGTATTTGGTATCTGCGCTCTGCTGAAGCCAGTTACCTTCGGAAAAAGA
GTTGGTAGCTCTTGATCCGGCAAACAAACCACCGCTGGTAGCGGTGGTTTTTTTGTTTGCAAGCAGCAGA
TTACGCGCAGAAAAAAAGGATCTCAAGAAGATCCTTTGATCTTTTCTACGGGGTCTGACGCTCAGTGGAA
CGAAAACTCACGTTAAGGGATTTTGGTCATGAGATTATCAAAAAGGATCTTCACCTAGATCCTTTTAAAT
TAAAAATGAAGTTTTAAATCAATCTAAAGTATATATGAGTAAACTTGGTCTGACAGTTACCAATGCTTAA
TCAGTGAGGCACCTATCTCAGCGATCTGTCTATTTCGTTCATCCATAGTTGCCTGACTCCCCGTCGTGTA
GATAACTACGATACGGGAGGGCTTACCATCTGGCCCCAGTGCTGCAATGATACCGCGAGACCCACGCTCA
CCGGCTCCAGATTTATCAGCAATAAACCAGCCAGCCGGAAGGGCCGAGCGCAGAAGTGGTCCTGCAACTT
TATCCGCCTCCATCCAGTCTATTAATTGTTGCCGGGAAGCTAGAGTAAGTAGTTCGCCAGTTAATAGTTT
GCGCAACGTTGTTGCCATTGCTACAGGCATCGTGGTGTCACGCTCGTCGTTTGGTATGGCTTCATTCAGC
TCCGGTTCCCAACGATCAAGGCGAGTTACATGATCCCCCATGTTGTGCAAAAAAGCGGTTAGCTCCTTCG
GTCCTCCGATCGTTGTCAGAAGTAAGTTGGCCGCAGTGTTATCACTCATGGTTATGGCAGCACTGCATAA
TTCTCTTACTGTCATGCCATCCGTAAGATGCTTTTCTGTGACTGGTGAGTACTCAACCAAGTCATTCTGA
GAATAGTGTATGCGGCGACCGAGTTGCTCTTGCCCGGCGTCAATACGGGATAATACCGCGCCACATAGCA
GAACTTTAAAAGTGCTCATCATTGGAAAACGTTCTTCGGGGCGAAAACTCTCAAGGATCTTACCGCTGTT
GAGATCCAGTTCGATGTAACCCACTCGTGCACCCAACTGATCTTCAGCATCTTTTACTTTCACCAGCGTT
TCTGGGTGAGCAAAAACAGGAAGGCAAAATGCCGCAAAAAAGGGAATAAGGGCGACACGGAAATGTTGAA
TACTCATACTCTTCCTTTTTCAATATTATTGAAGCATTTATCAGGGTTATTGTCTCATGAGCGGATACAT
ATTTGAATGTATTTAGAAAAATAAACAAATAGGGGTTCCGCGCACATTTCCCCGAAAAGTGCCACCTGGG
TCCTTTTCATCACGTGCTATAAAAATAATTATAATTTAAATTTTTTAATATAAATATATAAATTAAAAAT
AGAAAGTAAAAAAAGAAATTAAAGAAAAAATAGTTTTTGTTTTCCGAAGATGTAAAAGACTCTAGGGGGA
TCGCCAACAAATACTACCTTTTATCTTGCTCTTCCTGCTCTCAGGTATTAATGCCGAATTGTTTCATCTT
GTCTGTGTAGAAGACCACACACGAAAATCCTGTGATTTTACATTTTACTTATCGTTAATCGAATGTATAT
CTATTTAATCTGCTTTTCTTGTCTAATAAATATATATGTAAAGTACGCTTTTTGTTGAAATTTTTTAAAC
CTTTGTTTATTTTTTTTTCTTCATTCCGTAACTCTTCTACCTTCTTTATTTACTTTCTAAAATCCAAATA
CAAAACATAAAAATAAATAAACACAGAGTAAATTCCCAAATTATTCCATCATTAAAAGATACGAGGCGCG
TGTAAGTTACAGGCAAGCGATCCGTCTAAGAAACCATTATTATCATGACATTAACCTATAAAAATAGGCG
TATCACGAGGCCCTTTCGTCTCGCGCGTTTCGGTGATGACGGTGAAAACCTCTGACACATGCAGCTCCCG
GAGACGGTCACAGCTTGTCTGTAAGCGGATGCCGGGAGCAGACAAGCCCGTCAGGGCGCGTCAGCGGGTG
TTGGCGGGTGTCGGGGCTGGCTTAACTATGCGGCATCAGAGCAGATTGTACTGAGAGTGCACCATACCAC
CTTTTCAATTCATCATTTTTTTTTTATTCTTTTTTTTGATTTCGGTTTCCTTGAAATTTTTTTGATTCGG
TAATCTCCGAACAGAAGGAAGAACGAAGGAAGGAGCACAGACTTAGATTGGTATATATACGCATATGTAG
TGTTGAAGAAACATGAAATTGCCCAGTATTCTTAACCCAACTGCACAGAACAAAAACCTGCAGGAAACGA
AGATAAATCATGTCGAAAGCTACATATAAGGAACGTGCTGCTACTCATCCTAGTCCTGTTGCTGCCAAGC
TATTTAATATCATGCACGAAAAGCAAACAAACTTGTGTGCTTCATTGGATGTTCGTACCACCAAGGAATT
ACTGGAGTTAGTTGAAGCATTAGGTCCCAAAATTTGTTTACTAAAAACACATGTGGATATCTTGACTGAT
TTTTCCATGGAGGGCACAGTTAAGCCGCTAAAGGCATTATCCGCCAAGTACAATTTTTTACTCTTCGAAG
ACAGAAAATTTGCTGACATTGGTAATACAGTCAAATTGCAGTACTCTGCGGGTGTATACAGAATAGCAGA
ATGGGCAGACATTACGAATGCACACGGTGTGGTGGGCCCAGGTATTGTTAGCGGTTTGAAGCAGGCGGCA
GAAGAAGTAACAAAGGAACCTAGAGGCCTTTTGATGTTAGCAGAATTGTCATGCAAGGGCTCCCTATCTA
CTGGAGAATATACTAAGGGTACTGTTGACATTGCGAAGAGCGACAAAGATTTTGTTATCGGCTTTATTGC
TCAAAGAGACATGGGTGGAAGAGATGAAGGTTACGATTGGTTGATTATGACACCCGGTGTGGGTTTAGAT
GACAAGGGAGACGCATTGGGTCAACAGTATAGAACCGTGGATGATGTGGTCTCTACAGGATCTGACATTA
TTATTGTTGGAAGAGGACTATTTGCAAAGGGAAGGGATGCTAAGGTAGAGGGTGAACGTTACAGAAAAGC
AGGCTGGGAAGCATATTTGAGAAGATGCGGCCAGCAAAACTAAAAAACTGTATTATAAGTAAATGCATGT
ATACTAAACTCACAAATTAGAGCTTCAATTTAATTATATCAGTTATTACCCTATGCGGTGTGAAATACCG
CACAGATGCGTAAGGAGAAAATACCGCATCAGGAAATTGTAAGCGTTAATATTTTGTTAAAATTCGCGTT
AAATTTTTGTTAAATCAGCTCATTTTTTAACCAATAGGCCGAAATCGGCAAAATCCCTTATAAATCAAAA
GAATAGACCGAGATAGGGT
[37 nt withheld, positions 7300-7336]
AAAGAACGTGGACTCCAACGTCAAAGG
[49 nt withheld, positions 7364-7412]
T
[91 nt withheld, positions 7414-7504]
G
[124 nt withheld, positions 7506-7629]
CCATTCGCCATTCAGGCTGCGCAACTGTTGGGAAGGGCGATCGGTGCGGGCCTCTTCGCTATTACGCCAG
CTGGCGAAAGGGGGATGTGCTGCAAGGCGATTAAGTTGGGTAACGCCAGGGTTTTCCCAGTCACGACGTT
GTAA
Features (pLannotate 1.2.2; 23 found; start..end, strand, type, name):
     20..38      +  promoter       T7 promoter: promoter for bacteriophage T7 RNA polymerase
     47..70      +  misc_feature   MCS (fragment): pBluescript multiple cloning site
    202..436     +  promoter       CUP1 promoter: S. cerevisiae CUP1; inducible metallothionein promoter, regulated by Cu2+
    477..2012    +  CDS            PRC1: CBPY_YEAST - Experimental evidence at protein level: Swiss-Prot protein existence level 1. Involved in degradation of small peptides. Digests preferentially peptides containing an aliphatic or hydrophobic residue in P1' position, as well as methionine, leucine or phenylalanine in P1 position of ester substrate. From Saccharomyces cerevisiae (strain ATCC 204508 / S288c) (Baker's yeast).
   2019..2732    +  CDS            GFPmut3: GFPmut3 is a basic (constitutively fluorescent) green fluorescent protein published in 1996, derived from Aequorea victoria. It is reported to be a very rapidly-maturing weak dimer.
   2769..2828    +  CDS            CYC1 (fragment): CYC1_YEAST - Experimental evidence at protein level: Swiss-Prot protein existence level 1. Electron carrier protein. The oxidized form of the cytochrome c heme group can accept an electron from the heme group of the cytochrome c1 subunit of ubiquinol-cytochrome c oxidoreductase. Cytochrome c then transfers this electron to the dinuclear copper A center (CU(A)) of the COX2 subunit of cytochrome oxidase, the final protein carrier in the mitochondrial electron-transport chain. Isoform 1 (CYC1) is the predominant cytochrome c during aerobic/normoxic growth. From Saccharomyces cerevisiae (strain AT
   2857..3039    +  terminator     CYC1 terminator (fragment): S. cerevisiae CYC1; transcription terminator for CYC1
   3057..3075    -  promoter       T3 promoter: promoter for bacteriophage T3 RNA polymerase
   3120..3136    -  protein_bind   lac operator: The lac repressor binds to the lac operator to inhibit transcription in E. coli. This inhibition can be relieved by adding lactose or isopropyl-β-D-thiogalactopyranoside (IPTG). lac repressor encoded by lacI
   3144..3174    -  promoter       lac promoter: promoter for the E. coli lac operon
   3189..3210    -  protein_bind   CAP binding site: CAP binding activates transcription in the presence of cAMP. E. coli catabolite activator protein
   3223..3315    -  CDS            lacI (fragment): lac repressor; lacI; The lac repressor binds to the lac operator to inhibit transcription in E. coli. This inhibition can be relieved by adding lactose or isopropyl-β-D-thiogalactopyranoside (IPTG).
   3498..4086    -  rep_origin     ori: high-copy-number ColE1/pMB1/pBR322/pUC origin of replication
   4257..5117    -  CDS            AmpR: β-lactamase; bla; confers resistance to ampicillin, carbenicillin, and related antibiotics
   5118..5222    -  promoter       AmpR promoter: bla
   5259..5762    +  misc_feature   CEN/ARS: S. cerevisiae CEN6 centromere fused to an autonomously replicating sequence
   5830..5865    +  CDS            rop (fragment): Rop protein, which maintains plasmids at low copy number; rop
   5967..6016    +  misc_feature   bom (fragment): basis of mobility region from pBR322
   6024..6239    +  promoter       URA3 promoter: S. cerevisiae URA3
   6240..7043    +  CDS            URA3: orotidine-5'-phosphate decarboxylase, required for uracil biosynthesis; S. cerevisiae URA3; yeast auxotrophic marker, counterselectable with 5-fluoroorotic acid (5-FOA)
   7122..7173    +  misc_feature   bom (fragment): basis of mobility region from pBR322
   7201..7629    -  rep_origin     f1 ori (sequence partly withheld): f1 bacteriophage origin of replication; arrow indicates direction of (+) strand synthesis
   7633..17      -  CDS            lacZα (fragment) (across the origin): LacZα fragment of β-galactosidase; lacZ fragment
