>Addgene plasmid #212197 | CUP1-∆ssCPY*-mGFP | analyzer sequence | sequence record 415627
TCGCGCGTTTCGGTGATGACGGTGAAAACCTCTGACACATGCAGCTCCCGGAGACGGTCACAGCTTGTCT
GTAAGCGGATGCCGGGAGCAGACAAGCCCGTCAGGGCGCGTCAGCGGGTGTTGGCGGGTGTCGGGGCTGG
CTTAACTATGCGGCATCAGAGCAGATTGTACTGAGAGTGCACCACGCTTTTCAATTCAATTCATCATTTT
TTTTTTATTCTTTTTTTTGATTTCGGTTTCTTTGAAATTTTTTTGATTCGGTAATCTCCGAACAGAAGGA
AGAACGAAGGAAGGAGCACAGACTTAGATTGGTATATATACGCATATGTAGTGTTGAAGAAACATGAAAT
TGCCCAGTATTCTTAACCCAACTGCACAGAACAAAAACCTGCAGGAAACGAAGATAAATCATGTCGAAAG
CTACATATAAGGAACGTGCTGCTACTCATCCTAGTCCTGTTGCTGCCAAGCTATTTAATATCATGCACGA
AAAGCAAACAAACTTGTGTGCTTCATTGGATGTTCGTACCACCAAGGAATTACTGGAGTTAGTTGAAGCA
TTAGGTCCCAAAATTTGTTTACTAAAAACACATGTGGATATCTTGACTGATTTTTCCATGGAGGGCACAG
TTAAGCCGCTAAAGGCATTATCCGCCAAGTACAATTTTTTACTCTTCGAAGACAGAAAATTTGCTGACAT
TGGTAATACAGTCAAATTGCAGTACTCTGCGGGTGTATACAGAATAGCAGAATGGGCAGACATTACGAAT
GCACACGGTGTGGTGGGCCCAGGTATTGTTAGCGGTTTGAAGCAGGCGGCAGAAGAAGTAACAAAGGAAC
CTAGAGGCCTTTTGATGTTAGCAGAATTGTCATGCAAGGGCTCCCTATCTACTGGAGAATATACTAAGGG
TACTGTTGACATTGCGAAGAGCGACAAAGATTTTGTTATCGGCTTTATTGCTCAAAGAGACATGGGTGGA
AGAGATGAAGGTTACGATTGGTTGATTATGACACCCGGTGTGGGTTTAGATGACAAGGGAGACGCATTGG
GTCAACAGTATAGAACCGTGGATGATGTGGTCTCTACAGGATCTGACATTATTATTGTTGGAAGAGGACT
ATTTGCAAAGGGAAGGGATGCTAAGGTAGAGGGTGAACGTTACAGAAAAGCAGGCTGGGAAGCATATTTG
AGAAGATGCGGCCAGCAAAACTAAAAAACTGTATTATAAGTAAATGCATGTATACTAAACTCACAAATTA
GAGCTTCAATTTAATTATATCAGTTATTACCCTGCGGTGTGAAATACCGCACAGATGCGTAAGGAGAAAA
TACCGCATCAGGAAATTGTAAACGTTAATATTTTGTTAAAATTCGCGTTAAATTTTTGTTAAATCAGCTC
ATTTTTTAACCAATAGGCCGAAATCGGCAAAATCCCTTATAAATCAAAAGAATAGACCGAGATAGGGT
[37 nt withheld, positions 1469-1505]
AAAGAACGTGGACTCCAACGTCAAAGG
[49 nt withheld, positions 1533-1581]
T
[91 nt withheld, positions 1583-1673]
G
[124 nt withheld, positions 1675-1798]
CGCGCCATTCGCCATTCAGGCTGCGCAACTGTTGGGAAGGGCGATCGGTGCGGGCCTCTTCGCTATTACG
CCAGCTGGCGAAGGGGGGATGTGCTGCAAGGCGATTAAGTTGGGTAACGCCAGGGTTTTCCCAGTCACGA
CGTTGTAAAACGACGGCCAGTGAATTGTAATACGACTCACTATAGGGCGAATTGGAGCTCCACCGCGGTG
GCGGCCGCATGTTCATGTATGTATCTGTATTTAAAACACTTTTGTATTATTTTTCCTCATATATGTGTAT
AGGTTTATACGGATGATTTAATTATTACTTCACCACCCTTTATTTCAGGCTGATATCTTAGCCTTGTTAC
TAGTTAGAAAAAGACATTTTTGCTGTCAGTCACTGTCAAGAGATTCTTTTGCTGGCATTTCTTCTAGAAG
CAAAAAGAGCGATGCGTCTTTTCCGCTGAACCGTTCCAGCAAAAAAGACTACCAACGCAATATGGATTGT
CAGAATCATATAAAAGAGAAGCAAATAACTCCTTGTCTTGTATCAATTGCATTATAATATCTTCTTGTTA
GTGCAATATCATATAGAAGTCATCGAAATAGATATTAAGAAAAACAAACTGTAACGAATTCATGATCTCA
TTGCAAAGACCGTTGGGTCTAGATAAGGACGTTTTGCTGCAAGCTGCGGAAAAATTTGGTTTGGACCTCG
ACCTGGATCATCTCTTGAAGGAGTTGGACTCCAATGTATTGGACGCTTGGGCCCAAATAGAGCATTTGTA
CCCAAACCAGGTTATGAGCCTTGAAACTTCCACTAAGCCAAAATTCCCTGAAGCAATCAAAACGAAGAAA
GACTGGGACTTTGTGGTCAAGAATGACGCAATTGAAAACTATCAGCTTCGTGTCAACAAGATTAAGGACC
CTAAAATCCTGGGCATTGACCCAAATGTCACACAGTACACGGGTTACTTGGATGTGGAAGACGAGGACAA
GCATTTCTTCTTTTGGACTTTTGAAAGTAGAAACGATCCTGCAAAGGATCCGGTCATCCTTTGGTTGAAC
GGGGGTCCAGGTTGTTCTTCACTAACCGGGCTGTTCTTTGAATTAGGACCCTCATCCATTGGACCTGATT
TGAAACCCATCGGGAACCCTTACTCTTGGAACAGCAATGCCACCGTGATCTTCCTTGACCAGCCTGTCAA
CGTTGGGTTCTCGTATTCCGGGTCCTCAGGTGTTTCCAACACTGTCGCCGCTGGTAAGGATGTCTATAAC
TTCTTGGAGTTGTTCTTCGATCAGTTCCCTGAATACGTCAACAAGGGCCAAGATTTCCACATCGCTAGGG
AATCCTACGCCGGCCATTACATCCCTGTTTTTGCCTCTGAAATTTTGTCTCACAAGGACAGAAACTTCAA
CTTAACCTCCGTCTTGATCGGAAATGGCCTCACTGACCCATTGACTCAGTATAACTATTACGAACCAATG
GCCTGTGGTGAAGGTGGCGAACCATCTGTTTTGCCCTCGGAGGAATGCTCTGCTATGGAAGACTCTTTGG
AACGTTGTTTGGGCTTGATCGAGTCGTGCTATGACTCGCAATCCGTCTGGTCCTGTGTTCCAGCTACCAT
TTATTGTAATAACGCCCAATTGGCTCCTTACCAACGTACCGGCAGAAACGTTTACGATATCAGGAAGGAT
TGTGAAGGTGGCAATTTGTGCTACCCAACGTTACAAGATATCGACGACTACTTAAACCAGGACTACGTCA
AAGAAGCTGTCGGTGCGGAGGTTGACCACTACGAATCCTGTAACTTCGATATCAACAGAAATTTCCTGTT
TGCGGGTGATTGGATGAAGCCTTACCACACCGCCGTAACAGATCTTTTGAATCAAGACCTACCCATTCTG
GTATATGCAGGCGATAAAGATTTCATCTGTAACTGGTTGGGTAATAAGGCGTGGACGGATGTCTTGCCAT
GGAAGTACGACGAAGAATTTGCAAGCCAAAAAGTACGTAACTGGACTGCTTCTATCACCGACGAGGTCGC
TGGTGAAGTCAAATCCTACAAGCACTTCACCTATTTGAGAGTCTTCAATGGTGGCCACATGGTTCCATTT
GACGTCCCTGAAAACGCCTTAAGTATGGTTAACGAATGGATCCACGGTGGTTTCTCCTTACTCGAGAGTA
AAGGAGAAGAACTTTTCACTGGAGTTGTCCCAATTCTTGTTGAATTAGATGGTGATGTTAATGGGCACAA
ATTTTCTGTCAGTGGAGAGGGTGAAGGTGATGCAACATACGGAAAACTTACCCTTAAATTTATTTGCACT
ACTGGAAAACTACCTGTTCCATGGCCAACACTTGTCACTACTTTCGGTTATGGTGTTCAATGCTTTGCGA
GATACCCAGATCATATGAAACAGCATGACTTTTTCAAGAGTGCCATGCCCGAAGGTTATGTACAGGAAAG
AACTATATTTTTCAAAGATGACGGGAACTACAAGACACGTGCTGAAGTCAAGTTTGAAGGTGATACCCTT
GTTAATAGAATCGAGTTAAAAGGTATTGATTTTAAAGAAGATGGAAACATTCTTGGACACAAATTGGAAT
ACAACTATAACTCACACAATGTATACATCATGGCAGACAAACAAAAGAATGGAATCAAAGTTAACTTCAA
AATTAGACACAACATTGAAGATGGAAGCGTTCAACTAGCAGACCATTATCAACAAAATACTCCAATTGGC
GATGGCCCTGTCCTTTTACCAGACAACCATTACCTGTCCACACAATCTAAACTTTCGAAAGATCCCAACG
AAAAGAGAGACCACATGGTCCTTCTTGAGTTTGTAACAGCTGCTGGGATTACACATGGCATGGATGAACT
ATACAAATAAAAGCTTTGCCATAGAATATCTGGATCCGGTACCGGGTTGAAGAAGGAAAAAGACAGAAAC
GACTTAATTACCTACTTGAAAAAAGCCTGTGAGTAAACAGGCCCCTTTTCCTTTGTCGATATCATGTAAT
TAGTTATGTCACGCTTACATTCACGCCCTCCTCCCACATCCGCTCTAACCGAAAAGGAAGGAGTTAGACA
ACCTGAAGTCTAGGTCCCTATTTATTTTTTTTAATAGTTATGTTAGTATTAAGAACGTTATTTATATTTC
AAATTTTTCTTTTTTTTCTGTACAAACGCGTGTACGGTACCCAGCTTTTGTTCCCTTTAGTGAGGGTTAA
TTCCGAGCTTGGCGTAATCATGGTCATAGCTGTTTCCTGTGTGAAATTGTTATCCGCTCACAATTCCACA
CAACATAGGAGCCGGAAGCATAAAGTGTAAAGCCTGGGGTGCCTAATGAGTGAGGTAACTCACATTAATT
GCGTTGCGCTCACTGCCCGCTTTCCAGTCGGGAAACCTGTCGTGCCAGCTGCATTAATGAATCGGCCAAC
GCGCGGGGAGAGGCGGTTTGCGTATTGGGCGCTCTTCCGCTTCCTCGCTCACTGACTCGCTGCGCTCGGT
CGTTCGGCTGCGGCGAGCGGTATCAGCTCACTCAAAGGCGGTAATACGGTTATCCACAGAATCAGGGGAT
AACGCAGGAAAGAACATGTGAGCAAAAGGCCAGCAAAAGGCCAGGAACCGTAAAAAGGCCGCGTTGCTGG
CGTTTTTCCATAGGCTCGGCCCCCCTGACGAGCATCACAAAAATCGACGCTCAAGTCAGAGGTGGCGAAA
CCCGACAGGACTATAAAGATACCAGGCGTTCCCCCCTGGAAGCTCCCTCGTGCGCTCTCCTGTTCCGACC
CTGCCGCTTACCGGATACCTGTCCGCCTTTCTCCCTTCGGGAAGCGTGGCGCTTTCTCAATGCTCACGCT
GTAGGTATCTCAGTTCGGTGTAGGTCGTTCGCTCCAAGCTGGGCTGTGTGCACGAACCCCCCGTTCAGCC
CGACCGCTGCGCCTTATCCGGTAACTATCGTCTTGAGTCCAACCCGGTAAGACACGACTTATCGCCACTG
GCAGCAGCCACTGGTAACAGGATTAGCAGAGCGAGGTATGTAGGCGGTGCTACAGAGTTCTTGAAGTGGT
GGCCTAACTACGGCTACACTAGAAGGACAGTATTTGGTATCTGCGCTCTGCTGAAGCCAGTTACCTTCGG
AAAAAGAGTTGGTAGCTCTTGATCCGGCAAACAAACCACCGCTGGTAGCGGTGGTTTTTTTGTTTGCAAG
CAGCAGATTACGCGCAGAAAAAAAGGATCTCAAGAAGATCCTTTGATCTTTTCTACGGGGTCTGACGCTC
AGTGGAACGAAAACTCACGTTAAGGGATTTTGGTCATGAGATTATCAAAAAGGATCTTCACCTAGATCCT
TTTAAATTAAAAATGAAGTTTTAAATCAATCTAAAGTATATATGAGTAAACTTGGTCTGACAGTTACCAA
TGCTTAATCAGTGAGGCACCTATCTCAGCGATCTGTCTATTTCGTTCATCCATAGTTGCCTGACTGCCCG
TCGTGTAGATAACTACGATACGGGAGGGCTTACCATCTGGCCCCAGTGCTGCAATGATACCGCGAGACCC
ACGCTCACCGGCTCCAGATTTATCAGCAATAAACCAGCCAGCCGGAAGGGCCGAGCGCAGAAGTGGTCCT
GCAACTTTATCCGCCTCCATCCAGTCTATTAATTGTTGCCGGGAAGCTAGAGTAAGTAGTTCGCCAGTTA
ATAGTTTGCGCAACGTTGTTGCCATTGCTACAGGCATCGTGGTGTCACGCTCGTCGTTTGGTATGGCTTC
ATTCAGCTCCGGTTCCCAACGATCAAGGCGAGTTACATGATCCCCCATGTTGTGAAAAAAAGCGGTTAGC
TCCTTCGGTCCTCCGATCGTTGTCAGAAGTAAGTTGGCCGCAGTGTTATCACTCATGGTTATGGCAGCAC
TGCATAATTCTCTTACTGTCATGCCATCCGTAAGATGCTTTTCTGTGACTGGTGAGTACTCAACCAAGTC
ATTCTGAGAATAGTGTATGCGGCGACCGAGTTGCTCTTGCCCGGCGTCAATACGGGATAATACCGCGCCA
CATAGCAGAACTTTAAAAGTGCTCATCATTGGAAAACGTTCTTCGGGGCGAAAACTCTCAAGGATCTTAC
CGCTGTTGAGATCCAGTTCGATGTAACCCACTCGTGCACCCAACTGATCTTCAGCATCTTTTACTTTCAC
CAGCGTTTCTGGGTGAGCAAAAACAGGAAGGCAAAATGCCGCAAAAAAGGGAATAAGGGCGACACGGAAA
TGTTGAATACTCATACTCTTCCTTTTTCAATATTATTGAAGCATTTATCAGGGTTATTGTCTCATGAGCG
GATACATATTTGAATGTATTTAGAAAAATAAACAAATAGGGGTTCCGCGCACATTTCCCCGAAAAGTGCC
ACCTGGGTCCTTTTCATCACGTGCTATAAAAATAATTATAATTTAAATTTTTTAATATAAATATATAAAT
TAAAAATAGAAAGTAAAAAAAGAAATTAAAGAAAAAATAGTTTTTGTTTTCCGAAGATGTAAAAGACTCT
AGGGGGATCGCCAACAAATACTACCTTTTATCTTGCTCTTCCTGCTCTCAGGTATTAATGCCGAATTGTT
TCATCTTGTCTGTGTAGAAGACCACACACGAAAATCCTGTGATTTTACATTTTACTTATCGTTAATCGAA
TGTATATCTATTTAATCTGCTTTTCTTGTCTAATAAATATATATGTAAAGTACGCTTTTTGTTGAAATTT
TTTAAACCTTTGTTTATTTTTTTTTCTTCATTCCGTAACTCTTCTACCTTCTTTATTTACTTTCTAAAAT
CCAAATACAAAACATAAAAATAAATAAACACAGAGTAAATTCCCAAATTATTCCATCATTAAAAGATACG
AGGCGCGTGTAAGTTACAGGCAAGCGATCCGTCCTAAGAAACCATTATTATCATGACATTAACCTATAAA
AATAGGCGTATCACGAGGCCCTTTCGTC
Features (pLannotate 1.2.2; 23 found; start..end, strand, type, name):
    137..184     +  misc_feature   bom (fragment): basis of mobility region from pBR322
    195..410     +  promoter       URA3 promoter: S. cerevisiae URA3
    411..1214    +  CDS            URA3: orotidine-5'-phosphate decarboxylase, required for uracil biosynthesis; S. cerevisiae URA3; yeast auxotrophic marker, counterselectable with 5-fluoroorotic acid (5-FOA)
   1293..1342    +  misc_feature   bom (fragment): basis of mobility region from pBR322
   1343..1798    -  rep_origin     f1 ori (sequence partly withheld): f1 bacteriophage origin of replication; arrow indicates direction of (+) strand synthesis
   1806..1963    -  CDS            lacZα (fragment): LacZα fragment of β-galactosidase; lacZ fragment
   1966..1984    +  promoter       T7 promoter: promoter for bacteriophage T7 RNA polymerase
   1993..2016    +  misc_feature   MCS (fragment): pBluescript multiple cloning site
   2148..2382    +  promoter       CUP1 promoter: S. cerevisiae CUP1; inducible metallothionein promoter, regulated by Cu2+
   2423..3958    +  CDS            PRC1: CBPY_YEAST - Experimental evidence at protein level: Swiss-Prot protein existence level 1. Involved in degradation of small peptides. Digests preferentially peptides containing an aliphatic or hydrophobic residue in P1' position, as well as methionine, leucine or phenylalanine in P1 position of ester substrate. From Saccharomyces cerevisiae (strain ATCC 204508 / S288c) (Baker's yeast).
   3965..4675    +  CDS            GFPmut3: GFPmut3 is a basic (constitutively fluorescent) green fluorescent protein published in 1996, derived from Aequorea victoria. It is reported to be a very rapidly-maturing weak dimer.
   4712..4771    +  CDS            CYC1 (fragment): CYC1_YEAST - Experimental evidence at protein level: Swiss-Prot protein existence level 1. Electron carrier protein. The oxidized form of the cytochrome c heme group can accept an electron from the heme group of the cytochrome c1 subunit of ubiquinol-cytochrome c oxidoreductase. Cytochrome c then transfers this electron to the dinuclear copper A center (CU(A)) of the COX2 subunit of cytochrome oxidase, the final protein carrier in the mitochondrial electron-transport chain. Isoform 1 (CYC1) is the predominant cytochrome c during aerobic/normoxic growth. From Saccharomyces cerevisiae (strain AT
   4800..4984    +  terminator     CYC1 terminator (fragment): S. cerevisiae CYC1; transcription terminator for CYC1
   5002..5020    -  promoter       T3 promoter: promoter for bacteriophage T3 RNA polymerase
   5065..5081    -  protein_bind   lac operator: The lac repressor binds to the lac operator to inhibit transcription in E. coli. This inhibition can be relieved by adding lactose or isopropyl-β-D-thiogalactopyranoside (IPTG). lac repressor encoded by lacI
   5089..5119    -  promoter       lac promoter: promoter for the E. coli lac operon
   5134..5155    -  protein_bind   CAP binding site: CAP binding activates transcription in the presence of cAMP. E. coli catabolite activator protein
   5168..5260    -  CDS            lacI (fragment): lac repressor; lacI; The lac repressor binds to the lac operator to inhibit transcription in E. coli. This inhibition can be relieved by adding lactose or isopropyl-β-D-thiogalactopyranoside (IPTG).
   5443..6031    -  rep_origin     ori: high-copy-number ColE1/pMB1/pBR322/pUC origin of replication
   6202..7062    -  CDS            AmpR: β-lactamase; bla; confers resistance to ampicillin, carbenicillin, and related antibiotics
   7063..7167    -  promoter       AmpR promoter: bla
   7204..7707    +  misc_feature   CEN/ARS: S. cerevisiae CEN6 centromere fused to an autonomously replicating sequence
   7776..35      +  CDS            rop (fragment) (across the origin): Rop protein, which maintains plasmids at low copy number; rop
