[The description below was written by a language model from this plasmid's Addgene catalogue record and pLannotate feature annotations shown in this document.]
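Description:
CUP1-∆ssCPY*-mGFP is a yeast expression plasmid built on the pRS316 shuttle backbone, about 7.8 kb in total. In Saccharomyces cerevisiae it is maintained through a CEN6/ARS element, which gives stable, low-copy centromeric propagation, and it is selected by the URA3 auxotrophic marker, which can also be counterselected with 5-FOA. In E. coli it replicates from a high-copy ColE1/pUC-type origin under ampicillin selection (AmpR). The backbone also retains an f1 origin, flanking T7 and T3 promoters, and remnants of the lacZα/lac promoter region and pBluescript-style polylinker, which play no role in yeast expression.

The payload, assembled by Gibson cloning, is a variant of the yeast vacuolar carboxypeptidase Y gene (PRC1) placed under the copper-inducible CUP1 metallothionein promoter and followed by the CYC1 terminator. The 1536 bp coding region lacks its signal peptide, so the protein is not targeted to the secretory pathway and stays in the cytoplasm. It also carries the G255A substitution listed in the record, giving the CPY* allele, a widely used misfolding-prone model substrate. The protein is fused at its C-terminus to a monomeric GFP, described in the catalogue as mEGFP with the A206K mutation that suppresses dimerisation. The automated annotation labels this reading frame GFPmut3, reflecting its closest database match. Two sequence records (a full sequencing result and a reference sequence differing by three nucleotides in length) show the same feature order. The plasmid serves as a fluorescent reporter for cytoplasmic protein aggregates, with expression level tunable by copper addition.
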