Addgene plasmid #212197: CUP1-∆ssCPY*-mGFP
Purpose: Fluorescent reporter for cytoplasmic aggregates
Depositing lab: Mark Leake & Chris MacDonald.
Backbone
  Vector backbone: pRS316
  Backbone size w/o insert (bp): 4887
  Total vector size (bp): 7776
  Modifications to backbone: pCUP1-∆ssCPY*-mGFP
  Vector type: Yeast Expression
  Selectable markers: URA3
Growth in bacteria
  Bacterial resistance: Ampicillin, 100 μg/mL
  Growth temperature: 37°C
  Growth strain: DH5alpha
  Copy number: High Copy
Gene/Insert
  Gene/Insert name: Carboxypeptidase Y variant (alt name: ∆ssCPY*)
  Species: S. cerevisiae (budding yeast)
  Insert size (bp): 1536
  Mutation: Deletion signal peptide, G255A mutation
  Entrez Gene: PRC1 (a.k.a. YMR297W, CPY1, LBC1)
  Promoter: CUP1
  Tag / fusion protein: mEGFP (monomeric version EGFP, A206K mutation)
  Cloning method: Gibson Cloning
  Sequencing primers: 5′ tgtatcaattgcattataatatcttcttgt; 3′ aactaattacatgatatcgacaaaggaaaa
Terms and licenses: Academic/Nonprofit Terms; Industry Terms: Not Available to Industry
How to cite: CUP1-∆ssCPY*-mGFP was a gift from Mark Leake & Chris MacDonald (Addgene plasmid # 212197 ; http://n2t.net/addgene:212197 ; RRID:Addgene_212197)
